Addgene plasmid #207639: pEVOL-NBK-1
Purpose: A plasmid for the expression of M. mazei pyrrolysine aminoacyl-tRNA synthetase/tRNA pair (PylRS/tRNAPyl) in E. Coli.
Depositing lab: Cole DeForest. Depositing organization: University of Washington. Publication: Spatiotemporal functional assembly of split protein pairs through a light-activated SpyLigation. Ruskowitz ER, Munoz-Robles BG, Strange AC, Butcher CH, Kurniawan S, Filteau JR, DeForest CA. Nat Chem. 2023 May;15(5):694-704. doi: 10.1038/s41557-023-01152-x. Epub 2023 Apr 17. PubMed 37069270.
Backbone
  Vector backbone: pEVOL
  Vector type: Bacterial Expression
Growth in bacteria
  Bacterial resistance: Chloramphenicol, 25 μg/mL
  Growth temperature: 37°C
  Growth strain: DH5alpha
  Copy number: High Copy
Gene/Insert
  Gene/Insert name: Pyl-tRNACUA and 2x pyrrolysyl-tRNA synthetase (MmPylRS)
  Species: Synthetic
  Mutation: The evolved synthetase NBK-1 contains mutations Y306M, L309A, C348A, Y384F.
  Promoter: araBAD
  Cloning method: Gibson Cloning
Terms and licenses: Academic/Nonprofit Terms; Industry Terms: Not Available to Industry
How to cite: pEVOL-NBK-1 was a gift from Cole DeForest (Addgene plasmid # 207639 ; http://n2t.net/addgene:207639 ; RRID:Addgene_207639)
