[The description below was written by a language model from this plasmid's Addgene catalogue record and pLannotate feature annotations shown in this document.]
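Description:
pEVOL-NBK-1 is a bacterial expression plasmid on the pEVOL backbone, built for genetic code expansion in E. coli by supplying an orthogonal Methanosarcina mazei pyrrolysyl-tRNA synthetase/tRNA pair. The sequenced record is about 7 kb. It is selected with chloramphenicol through a cat promoter-driven chloramphenicol acetyltransferase gene and replicates from a p15A origin. That origin is compatible with ColE1-type plasmids, so the construct can be co-maintained with a separate plasmid encoding the target protein. The catalogue lists it as high copy, whereas p15A is generally regarded as a medium-copy origin. Short fragments annotated as IS1, RSF ori and tet promoter appear to be backbone remnants.

The payload comprises two copies of the MmPylRS coding sequence (pylS) and one tRNA gene, catalogued as Pyl-tRNA with a CUA anticodon, which decodes the amber UAG stop codon. The first synthetase copy lies downstream of the araBAD promoter, with an annotated T7 promoter and a T7 gene 10 ribosome binding site, and is followed by rrnB-derived sequence including the T1 terminator. The divergently transcribed araC regulator makes this copy arabinose-inducible. No promoter is annotated for the second synthetase copy or for the tRNA, so the record does not state what drives them. The synthetase is the evolved NBK-1 variant carrying Y306M, L309A, C348A and Y384F, which are changes to the wild-type enzyme presumably altering its substrate specificity. The record does not name the noncanonical amino acid it accepts. The associated work concerns light-activated SpyLigation for assembling split protein pairs, which suggests the plasmid is used for site-specific amber suppression in recombinant proteins made for that system.
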