Features (pLannotate 1.2.2; 15 found; start..end, strand, type, name):
      7..291     +  promoter       araBAD promoter: araBAD; promoter of the L-arabinose operon of E. coli; the araC regulatory gene is transcribed in the opposite direction (Guzman et al., 1995)
    297..315     +  promoter       T7 promoter: promoter for bacteriophage T7 RNA polymerase
    318..340     +  RBS            RBS: efficient ribosome binding site from bacteriophage T7 gene 10 (Olins and Rangwala, 1989)
    354..1715    +  CDS            pylS: PYLS_METMA - Experimental evidence at protein level: Swiss-Prot protein existence level 1. Catalyzes the attachment of pyrrolysine to tRNA(Pyl). Pyrrolysine is a lysine derivative encoded by the termination codon UAG. From Methanosarcina mazei (strain ATCC BAA-159 / DSM 3647 / Goe1 / Go1 / JCM 11833 / OCM 88) (Methanosarcina frisia).
   1813..1928    +  ncRNA          5S rRNA: Accession: RF00001 - 5S ribosomal RNA
   1932..1978    +  terminator     rrnB T1 terminator: transcription terminator T1 from the E. coli rrnB gene
   2119..3480    +  CDS            pylS: PYLS_METMA - Experimental evidence at protein level: Swiss-Prot protein existence level 1. Catalyzes the attachment of pyrrolysine to tRNA(Pyl). Pyrrolysine is a lysine derivative encoded by the termination codon UAG. From Methanosarcina mazei (strain ATCC BAA-159 / DSM 3647 / Goe1 / Go1 / JCM 11833 / OCM 88) (Methanosarcina frisia).
   3933..4001    -  ncRNA          tRNA: Accession: RF00005 - tRNA
   4158..4817    -  CDS            CmR: chloramphenicol acetyltransferase; cat; confers resistance to chloramphenicol
   4818..4920    -  promoter       cat promoter: promoter of the E. coli cat gene encoding chloramphenicol acetyltransferase
   5041..5184    +  mobile_element IS1 (fragment): prokaryotic transposable element IS1
   5303..5358    -  rep_origin     RSF ori (fragment): Plasmids containing the RSF 1030 origin of replication can be propagated in E. coli cells that contain additional plasmids with compatible origins.
   5446..5991    -  rep_origin     p15A ori: Plasmids containing the medium-copy-number p15A origin of replication can be propagated in E. coli cells that contain a second plasmid with the ColE1 origin.
   6103..6127    +  promoter       tet promoter (fragment): E. coli promoter for tetracycline efflux protein gene
   6137..7015    -  CDS            araC: L-arabinose regulatory protein; araC
>Addgene plasmid #207639 | pEVOL-NBK-1 | addgene full sequence | sequence record 409890 | Addgene NGS Result
TCAGAGAAGAAACCAATTGTCCATATTGCATCAGACATTGCCGTCACTGCGTCTTTTACTGGCTCTTCTC
GCTAACCAAACCGGTAACCCCGCTTATTAAAAGCATTCTGTAACAAAGCGGGACCAAAGCCATGACAAAA
ACGCGTAACAAAAGTGTCTATAATCACGGCAGAAAAGTCCACATTGATTATTTGCACGGCGTCACACTTT
GCTATGCCATAGCATTTTTATCCATAAGATTAGCGGATCCTACCTGACGCTTTTTATCGCAACTCTCTAC
TGTTTCTCCATACCCGTAATACGACTCACTATAGGGTTTTGTTTAACTTTAAGAAGGAGATATACTTACC
CATATGGATAAAAAGCCTCTGAACACTCTGATTTCTGCGACCGGTCTGTGGATGTCCCGCACCGGCACCA
TCCACAAAATCAAACACCATGAAGTTAGCCGTTCCAAAATCTACATTGAAATGGCTTGCGGCGATCACCT
GGTTGTCAACAACTCCCGTTCTTCTCGTACCGCTCGCGCACTGCGCCACCACAAATATCGCAAAACCTGC
AAACGTTGCCGTGTTAGCGATGAAGATCTGAACAAATTCCTGACCAAAGCTAACGAGGATCAGACCTCCG
TAAAAGTGAAGGTAGTAAGCGCTCCGACCCGTACTAAAAAGGCTATGCCAAAAAGCGTGGCCCGTGCCCC
GAAACCTCTGGAAAACACCGAGGCGGCTCAGGCTCAACCATCCGGTTCTAAATTTTCTCCGGCGATCCCA
GTGTCCACCCAAGAATCTGTTTCCGTACCAGCAAGCGTGTCTACCAGCATTAGCAGCATTTCTACCGGTG
CTACCGCTTCTGCGCTGGTAAAAGGTAACACTAACCCGATTACTAGCATGTCTGCACCGGTACAGGCAAG
CGCCCCAGCTCTGACTAAATCCCAGACGGACCGTCTGGAGGTGCTGCTGAACCCAAAGGATGAAATCTCT
CTGAACAGCGGCAAGCCTTTCCGTGAGCTGGAAAGCGAGCTGCTGTCTCGTCGTAAAAAGGATCTGCAAC
AGATCTACGCTGAGGAACGCGAGAACTATCTGGGTAAGCTGGAGCGCGAAATTACTCGCTTCTTCGTGGA
TCGCGGTTTCCTGGAGATCAAATCTCCGATTCTGATTCCGCTGGAATACATTGAACGTATGGGCATCGAT
AATGATACCGAACTGTCTAAACAGATCTTCCGTGTGGATAAAAACTTCTGTCTGCGTCCGATGCTGGCCC
CGAACCTGATGAACTATGCGCGTAAACTGGACCGTGCCCTGCCGGACCCGATCAAAATTTTCGAGATCGG
TCCTTGCTACCGTAAAGAGTCCGACGGTAAAGAGCACCTGGAAGAATTCACCATGCTGAACTTCGCGCAG
ATGGGTAGCGGTTGCACGCGTGAAAACCTGGAATCCATTATCACCGACTTCCTGAATCACCTGGGTATCG
ATTTCAAAATTGTTGGTGACAGCTGTATGGTGTTTGGCGATACGCTGGATGTTATGCACGGCGATCTGGA
GCTGTCTTCCGCAGTAGTGGGCCCAATCCCGCTGGATCGTGAGTGGGGTATCGACAAACCTTGGATCGGT
GCGGGTTTTGGTCTGGAGCGTCTGCTGAAAGTAAAACACGACTTCAAGAACATCAAACGTGCTGCACGTT
CCGAGTCCTATTACAATGGTATTTCTACTAACCTGTAAGTCTCCAGCTTGGCTGTTTTGGCGGATGAGAG
AAGATTTTCAGCCTGATACAGATTAAATCAGAACGCAGAAGCGGTCTGATAAAACAGAATTTGCCTGGCG
GCAGTAGCGCGGTGGTCCCACCTGACCCCATGCCGAACTCAGAAGTGAAACGCCGTAGCGCCGATGGTAG
TGTGGGGTCTCCCCATGCGAGAGTAGGGAACTGCCAGGCATCAAATAAAACGAAAGGCTCAGTCGAAAGA
CTGGGCCTTTCGTTTTATCTGTTGTTTGTGAGCTCCCGGTCATCAATCATCCCCATAATCCTTGTTAGAT
TATCAATTTTAAAAAACTAACAGTTGTCAGCCTGTCCCGCTTTAATATCATACGCCGTTATACGTTGTTT
ACGCTTTGAGGAATCCCAATGGATAAAAAGCCTCTGAACACTCTGATTTCTGCGACCGGTCTGTGGATGT
CCCGCACCGGCACCATCCACAAAATCAAACACCATGAAGTTAGCCGTTCCAAAATCTACATTGAAATGGC
TTGCGGCGATCACCTGGTTGTCAACAACTCCCGTTCTTCTCGTACCGCTCGCGCACTGCGCCACCACAAA
TATCGCAAAACCTGCAAACGTTGCCGTGTTAGCGATGAAGATCTGAACAAATTCCTGACCAAAGCTAACG
AGGATCAGACCTCCGTAAAAGTGAAGGTAGTAAGCGCTCCGACCCGTACTAAAAAGGCTATGCCAAAAAG
CGTGGCCCGTGCCCCGAAACCTCTGGAAAACACCGAGGCGGCTCAGGCTCAACCATCCGGTTCTAAATTT
TCTCCGGCGATCCCAGTGTCCACCCAAGAATCTGTTTCCGTACCAGCAAGCGTGTCTACCAGCATTAGCA
GCATTTCTACCGGTGCTACCGCTTCTGCGCTGGTAAAAGGTAACACTAACCCGATTACTAGCATGTCTGC
ACCGGTACAGGCAAGCGCCCCAGCTCTGACTAAATCCCAGACGGACCGTCTGGAGGTGCTGCTGAACCCA
AAGGATGAAATCTCTCTGAACAGCGGCAAGCCTTTCCGTGAGCTGGAAAGCGAGCTGCTGTCTCGTCGTA
AAAAGGATCTGCAACAGATCTACGCTGAGGAACGCGAGAACTATCTGGGTAAGCTGGAGCGCGAAATTAC
TCGCTTCTTCGTGGATCGCGGTTTCCTGGAGATCAAATCTCCGATTCTGATTCCGCTGGAATACATTGAA
CGTATGGGCATCGATAATGATACCGAACTGTCTAAACAGATCTTCCGTGTGGATAAAAACTTCTGTCTGC
GTCCGATGCTGGCCCCGAACCTGATGAACTATGCGCGTAAACTGGACCGTGCCCTGCCGGACCCGATCAA
AATTTTCGAGATCGGTCCTTGCTACCGTAAAGAGTCCGACGGTAAAGAGCACCTGGAAGAATTCACCATG
CTGAACTTCGCGCAGATGGGTAGCGGTTGCACGCGTGAAAACCTGGAATCCATTATCACCGACTTCCTGA
ATCACCTGGGTATCGATTTCAAAATTGTTGGTGACAGCTGTATGGTGTTTGGCGATACGCTGGATGTTAT
GCACGGCGATCTGGAGCTGTCTTCCGCAGTAGTGGGCCCAATCCCGCTGGATCGTGAGTGGGGTATCGAC
AAACCTTGGATCGGTGCGGGTTTTGGTCTGGAGCGTCTGCTGAAAGTAAAACACGACTTCAAGAACATCA
AACGTGCTGCACGTTCCGAGTCCTATTACAATGGTATTTCTACTAACCTGTAACTGCAGTTACAGGTTAG
TGTAGGCACTGCAGTTTCAAACGCTAAATTGCCTGATGCGCTACGCTTATCAGGCCTACATGATCTCTGC
AATATATTGAGTTTGCGTGCTTTTGTAGGCCGGATAAGGCGTTCACGCCGCATCCGGCAAGAAACAGCAA
ACAATCCAAAACGCCGCGTTCAGCGGCGTTTTTTCTGCTTTTCTTCGCGAATTAATTCCGCTTCGCAACA
TGTGAGCACCGGTTTATTGACTACCGGAAGCAGTGTGACCGTGTGCTTCTCAAATGCCTGAGGCCAGTTT
GCTCAGGCTCTCCCCGTGGAGGTAATAATTGACGATATGATCAGTGCACGGCTAACTAAGCGGCCTGCTG
ACTTTCTCGCCGATCAAAAGGCATTTTGCTATTAAGGGATTGACGAGGGCGTATCTGCGCAGTAAGATGC
GCCCCGCATTTGGCGGAAACCCCGGGAATCTAACCCGGCTGAACGGATTTAGAGTCCATTCGATCTACAT
GATCAGGTTTCCAATTCGAAAAGCCTGCTCAACGAGCAGGCTTTTTTGCATCTCGAGCAGCTCAGGGTCG
AATTTGCTTTCGAATTTCTGCCATTCATCCGCTTATTATCACTTATTCAGGCGTAGCAACCAGGCGTTTA
AGGGCACCAATAACTGCCTTAAAAAAATTACGCCCCGCCCTGCCACTCATCGCAGTACTGTTGTAATTCA
TTAAGCATTCTGCCGACATGGAAGCCATCACAAACGGCATGATGAACCTGAATCGCCAGCGGCATCAGCA
CCTTGTCGCCTTGCGTATAATATTTGCCCATGGTGAAAACGGGGGCGAAGAAGTTGTCCATATTGGCCAC
GTTTAAATCAAAACTGGTGAAACTCACCCAGGGATTGGCTGAGACGAAAAACATATTCTCAATAAACCCT
TTAGGGAAATAGGCCAGGTTTTCACCGTAACACGCCACATCTTGCGAATATATGTGTAGAAACTGCCGGA
AATCGTCGTGGTATTCACTCCAGAGCGATGAAAACGTTTCAGTTTGCTCATGGAAAACGGTGTAACAAGG
GTGAACACTATCCCATATCACCAGCTCACCGTCTTTCATTGCCATACGGAATTCCGGATGAGCATTCATC
AGGCGGGCAAGAATGTGAATAAAGGCCGGATAAAACTTGTGCTTATTTTTCTTTACGGTCTTTAAAAAGG
CCGTAATATCCAGCTGAACGGTCTGGTTATAGGTACATTGAGCAACTGACTGAAATGCCTCAAAATGTTC
TTTACGATGCCATTGGGATATATCAACGGTGGTATATCCAGTGATTTTTTTCTCCATTTTAGCTTCCTTA
GCTCCTGAAAATCTCGATAACTCAAAAAATACGCCCGGTAGTGATCTTATTTCATTATGGTGAAAGTTGG
AACCTCTTACGTGCCGATCAACGTCTCATTTTCGCCAAAAGTTGGCCCAGGGCTTCCCGGTATCAACAGG
GACACCAGGATTTATTTATTCTGCGAAGTGATCTTCCGTCACAGGTATTTATTCGGCGCAAAGTGCGTCG
GGTGATGCTGCCAACTTACTGATTTAGTGTATGATGGTGTTTTTGAGGTGCTCCAGTGGCTTCTGTTTCT
ATCAGCTGTCCCTCCTGTTCAGCTACTGACGGGGTGGTGCGTAACGGCAAAAGCACCGCCGGACATCAGC
GCTAGCGGAGTGTATACTGGCTTACTATGTTGGCACTGATGAGGGTGTCAGTGAAGTGCTTCATGTGGCA
GGAGAAAAAAGGCTGCACCGGTGCGTCAGCAGAATATGTGATACAGGATATATTCCGCTTCCTCGCTCAC
TGACTCGCTACGCTCGGTCGTTCGACTGCGGCGAGCGGAAATGGCTTACGAACGGGGCGGAGATTTCCTG
GAAGATGCCAGGAAGATACTTAACAGGGAAGTGAGAGGGCCGCGGCAAAGCCGTTTTTCCATAGGCTCCG
CCCCCCTGACAAGCATCACGAAATCTGACGCTCAAATCAGTGGTGGCGAAACCCGACAGGACTATAAAGA
TACCAGGCGTTTCCCCCTGGCGGCTCCCTCGTGCGCTCTCCTGTTCCTGCCTTTCGGTTTACCGGTGTCA
TTCCGCTGTTATGGCCGCGTTTGTCTCATTCCACGCCTGACACTCAGTTCCGGGTAGGCAGTTCGCTCCA
AGCTGGACTGTATGCACGAACCCCCCGTTCAGTCCGACCGCTGCGCCTTATCCGGTAACTATCGTCTTGA
GTCCAACCCGGAAAGACATGCAAAAGCACCACTGGCAGCAGCCACTGGTAATTGATTTAGAGGAGTTAGT
CTTGAAGTCATGCGCCGGTTAAGGCTAAACTGAAAGGACAAGTTTTGGTGACTGCGCTCCTCCAAGCCAG
TTACCTCGGTTCAAAGAGTTGGTAGCTCAGAGAACCTTCGAAAAACCGCCCTGCAAGGCGGTTTTTTCGT
TTTCAGAGCAAGAGATTACGCGCAGACCAAAACGATCTCAAGAAGATCATCTTATTAATCAGATAAAATA
TTTCTAGATTTCAGTGCAATTTATCTCTTCAAATGTAGCACCTGAAGTCAGCCCCATACGATATAAGTTG
TAATTCTCATGTTTGACAGCTTATCATCGATAAGCTTGGTACCCAATTATGACAACTTGACGGCTACATC
ATTCACTTTTTCTTCACAACCGGCACGGAACTCGCTCGGGCTGGCCCCGGTGCATTTTTTAAATACCCGC
GAGAAATAGAGTTGATCGTCAAAACCAACATTGCGACCGACGGTGGCGATAGGCATCCGGGTGGTGCTCA
AAAGCAGCTTCGCCTGGCTGATACGTTGGTCCTCGCGCCAGCTTAAGACGCTAATCCCTAACTGCTGGCG
GAAAAGATGTGACAGACGCGACGGCGACAAGCAAACATGCTGTGCGACGCTGGCGATATCAAAATTGCTG
TCTGCCAGGTGATCGCTGATGTACTGACAAGCCTCGCGTACCCGATTATCCATCGGTGGATGGAGCGACT
CGTTAATCGCTTCCATGCGCCGCAGTAACAATTGCTCAAGCAGATTTATCGCCAGCAGCTCCGAATAGCG
CCCTTCCCCTTGCCCGGCGTTAATGATTTGCCCAAACAGGTCGCTGAAATGCGGCTGGTGCGCTTCATCC
GGGCGAAAGAACCCCGTATTGGCAAATATTGACGGCCAGTTAAGCCATTCATGCCAGTAGGCGCGCGGAC
GAAAGTAAACCCACTGGTGATACCATTCGCGAGCCTCCGGATGACGACCGTAGTGATGAATCTCTCCTGG
CGGGAACAGCAAAATATCACTCGGTCGGCAAACAAATTCTCGTCCCTGATTTTTCACCACCCCCTGACCG
CGAATGGTGAGATTGAGAATATAACCTTTCATTCCCAGCGGTCGGTCGATAAAAAAATCGAGATAACCGT
TGGCCTCAATCGGCGTTAAACCCGCCACCAGATGGGCATTAAACGAGTATCCCGGCAGCAGGGGATCATT
TTGCGCTTCAGCCATACTTTTCATACTCCCGCCAT
